>Addgene plasmid #64826 | pNTAP-PAK1 WT | addgene partial sequence | sequence record 114460 | T3 5'-GCAATTAACCCTCACTAAAGG-3'
TGGCGGCCGCCACCATGAAGCGACGATGGAAAAAGAATTTCATAGCCGTCTCAGCAGCCAACCGCTTTAA
GAAAATCTCATCCTCCGGGGCACTTGGAAGCGGTAGCGGTACCATGGACGAGAAGACCACCGGCTGGCGG
GGCGGCCACGTGGTGGAGGGCCTGGCCGGCGAGCTGGAGCAGCTGCGGGCCAGGCTGGAGCACCACCCTC
AGGGCCAGCGGGAGCCCTCCGGCGGCTGCAAGCTGGGCGCCCGGGCGGATCCATGTCAAATAACGGCCTA
GACATTCAAGACAAACCCCCAGCCCCTCCGATGAGAAATACCAGCACTATGATTGGAGCCGGCAGCAAAG
ATGCTGGAACCCTAAACCATGGTTCTAAACCTCTGCCTCCAAACCCAGAGGAGAAGAAAAAGAAGGACCG
ATTTTACCGATCCATTTTACCTGGAGATAAAACAAATAAAAAGAAAGAGAAAGAGCGGCCAGAGATTTCT
CTCCCTTCAGATTTTGAACACACAATTCATGTCGGTTTTGATGCTGTCACAGGGGAGTTTACGGGAATGC
CAGAGCAGTGGGCCCGCTTGCTTCAGACATCAAATATCACTAAGTCGGAGCAGAAGAAAAACCCGCAGGC
TGTTCTGGATGTGTTGGAGTTTTACAACTCGAAGAAGACATCCAACAGCCAGAAATACATGAGCTTTACA
GATAAGTCAGCTGAGGATTACAATTCTTCTAATGCCTTGAATGTGAAGGCTGTGTCTGAGACTCCTGCAG
TGCCACCAGTTTCAGAAGATGAGGATGATGATGATGATGATGCTACCCCACCACCAGTGATTGCTCCACG
CCCAGAGCACACAAAATCTGTATACACACGGTCTGTGATTGAACCACTTCCTGTCACTCCAACTCGGGAC
GTGGCTACATCTCCCATTTCACCTACTGAAAATAACACCACTCCACCAGATGCTTTGACCCGGAATACTG
AGAAGCAGAAGAAGAAGCCTAAAATGTCTGATGAGGAGATCTTGGAGAAATTACGAAGCATAGTGAGTGT
GGGCGATCCT
