>Addgene plasmid #64826 | pNTAP-PAK1 WT | addgene partial sequence | sequence record 114461 | hPak1-F 5'-CGTGGCTACATCTCCCATTT-3'
ATGCTTTGACCCGGAATACTGAGAAGCAGAAGAAGAAGCCTAAAATGTCTGATGAGGAGATCTTGGAGAA
ATTACGAAGCATAGTGAGTGTGGGCGATCCTAAGAAGAAATATACACGGTTTGAGAAGATTGGACAAGGT
GCTTCAGGCACCGTGTACACAGCAATGGATGTGGCCACAGGACAGGAGGTGGCCATTAAGCAGATGAATC
TTCAGCAGCAGCCCAAGAAAGAGCTGATTATTAATGAGATCCTGGTCATGAGGGAAAACAAGAACCCAAA
CATTGTGAATTACTTGGACAGTTACCTCGTGGGAGATGAGCTGTGGGTTGTTATGGAATACTTGGCTGGA
GGCTCCTTGACAGATGTGGTGACAGAAACTTGCATGGATGAAGGCCAAATTGCAGCTGTGTGCCGTGAGT
GTCTGCAGGCTCTGGAGTTCTTGCATTCGAACCAGGTCATTCACAGAGACATCAAGAGTGACAATATTCT
GTTGGGAATGGATAGCTCTGTCAAGCTAACTGACTTTGGATTCTGTGCACAGATAACCCCAGAGCAGAGC
AAACGGAGCACCATGGTAGGAACCCCATACTGGATGGCACCAGAGGTTGTGACACGAAAGGCCTATGGGC
CCAAGGTTGACATCTGGTCCCTGGGCATCATGGCCATCGAAATGATTGAAGGGGAGCCTCCATACCTCAA
TGAAAACCCTCTGAGAGCCTTGTACCTCATTGCCACCAATGGGACCCCAGAACTTCAGAACCCAGAGAAG
CTGTCAGCTATCTTCCGGGACTTTCTGAACCGCTGTCTCGAGATGGATGTGGAGAAGAGAGGTTCAGCTA
AAGAGCTGATACAGCATCAATTCCTGAAGATTGCCAAGCCCCTCTCCAGCCTCACTCCACTGATTGCTGC
AGCTAAGGAGGCACCAAAGAACAATCACTAAAACCACACTCACCCCAGCCTCATTGTGCCCAGCCTTCTG
TGAGATAAATGCACATTTCCAGAATTCCAACTCCTGATGCCCTCTTCTCCTTGCCTTGCTTCTCC
