[The description below was written by a language model from this plasmid's Addgene catalogue record.]
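Description:
pNTAP-PAK1 WT is a mammalian expression plasmid built on the commercial pNTAP-A backbone (about 4.5 kb without insert), a vector designed for tandem affinity purification with N-terminal tags. It is propagated in E. coli under kanamycin selection, and it carries a neomycin resistance marker so that transfected mammalian cells can be selected with G418, for example to derive stable lines. The record does not list the origin of replication or the copy number, and no feature table is provided, so details of the backbone beyond these catalogue fields are not documented here.

The insert is wild-type human PAK1, the p21 (Cdc42/Rac)-activated serine/threonine kinase 1, expressed from the CMV promoter, which gives strong constitutive transcription in most mammalian cell types. The backbone supplies two affinity tags fused to the N terminus of the kinase: a calmodulin-binding peptide (CBP) and a streptavidin-binding peptide (SBP). Together these allow two sequential purification steps, capture on streptavidin resin with biotin elution and capture on calmodulin resin in the presence of calcium with release by chelation. This yields the tagged protein and its associated partners under mild, native conditions with low background. T3 and T7 primer sites flank the insert for sequence verification. The cloning method is not recorded.

The stated purpose is expression of CBP- and SBP-tagged wild-type PAK1. Such a construct suits isolating PAK1 complexes from mammalian cells to identify or confirm interacting proteins, or purifying the kinase for biochemical assays. The "WT" designation suggests it may also act as the reference for mutant versions, though the record names none.
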