Addgene plasmid #64826: pNTAP-PAK1 WT
Purpose: expression of calmodulin and streptavidin-binding peptides tagged to PAK1 WT
Depositing lab: Maria Diakonova.
Backbone
  Vector backbone: pNTAP-A
  Backbone manufacturer: Agilent Technologies
  Backbone size w/o insert (bp): 4530
  Vector type: Mammalian Expression
  Selectable markers: Neomycin (select with G418)
Growth in bacteria
  Bacterial resistance: Kanamycin, 50 μg/mL
  Growth temperature: 37°C
  Growth strain: DH5alpha
  Copy number: Unknown
Gene/Insert
  Gene/Insert name: PAK1 (alt name: p21 protein (Cdc42/Rac)-activated kinase 1)
  Species: H. sapiens (human)
  GenBank ID: 5058
  Entrez Gene: PAK1 (a.k.a. IDDMSSD, PAKalpha, alpha-PAK, p65-PAK)
  Promoter: CMV
  Tag / fusion protein: CBP (N terminal on backbone); SBP (N terminal on backbone)
  Cloning method: Unknown
  Sequencing primers: 5′ T3; 3′ T7
Terms and licenses: Academic/Nonprofit Terms; Industry Terms: Not Available to Industry
How to cite: pNTAP-PAK1 WT was a gift from Maria Diakonova (Addgene plasmid # 64826)
